>Addgene plasmid #190367 | JAB2337 | addgene full sequence | sequence record 387086 | Addgene NGS Result
GCTGCCGGTCGGGGAGCTGTTGGCTGGCTGGTGGCAGGATATATTGTGGTGTAAACAAATTGACGCTTAG
ACAACTTAATAACACATTGCGGACGTTTTTAATGTAATCAGCTTGCATGCCGGTCGATCTAGTAACATAG
ATGACACCGCGCGCGATAATTTATCCTAGTTTGCGCGCTATATTTTGTTTTCTATCGCGTATTAAATGTA
TAATTGCGGGACTCTAATCATAAAAACCCATCTCATAAATAACGTCATGCATTACATGTTAATTATTACA
TGCTTAACGTAATTCAACAGAAATTATATGATAATCATCGCAAGACCGGCAACAGGATTCAATCTTAAGA
AACTTTATTGCCAAATGTTTGAACGATCTGCTTGACTCTAGGGGTCATCAGATTTCGGTGACGGGCAGGA
CCGGACGGGGCGGCACCGGCAGGCTGAAGTCCAGCTGCCAGAAACCCACGTCATGCCAGTTCCCGTGCTT
GAAGCCGGCCGCCCGCAGCATGCCGCGGGGGGCATATCCGAGCGCCTCGTGCATGCGCACGCTCGGGTCG
TTGGGCAGCCCGATGACAGCGACCACGCTCTTGAAGCCCTGTGCCTCCAGGGACTTCAGCAGGTGGGTGT
AGAGCGTGGAGCCCAGTCCCGTCCGCTGGTGGCGGGGGGACACGTACACGGTCGACTCGGCCGTCCAGTC
GTAGGCGTTGCGTGCCTTCCAGGGACCCGCGTAGGCGATGCCGGCGACCTCGCCGTCCACCTCGGCGACG
AGCCAGGGATAGCGCTCCCGCAGACGGACGAGGTCGTCCGTCCACTCCTGCGGTTCCTGCGGCTCGGTAC
GGAAGTTGACCGTGCTTGTCTCGATGTAGTGGTTGACGATGGTGCAGACCGCCGGCATGTCCGCCTCGGT
GGCACGGCGGATGTCGGCCGGGCGTCGTTCTGGGCTCATGGTAGATCCCCTCGATCGAGTTGAGAGTGAA
TATGAGACTCTAATTGGATACCGAGGGGAATTTATGGAACGTCAGTGGAGCATTTTTGACAAGAAATATT
TGCTAGCTGATAGTGACCTTAGGCGACTTTTGAACGCGCAATAATGGTTTCTGACGTATGTGCTTAGCTC
ATTAAACTCCAGAAACCCGCGGCTCAGTGGCTCCTTCAACGTTGCGGTTCTGTCAGTTCCAAACGTAAAA
CGGCTTGTCCCGCGTCATCGGCGGGGGTCATAACGTGACTCCCTTAATTCTCCGCTCATGATCGATAACA
TGTCGACTATCGGACGAGCTCAAAGTTTAACGTGTGAAGACGTGCTTCTAATGTAGTTTAAACTGAAGGC
GGGAAACGACAATCTGATCCAAGCTCAAGCTAAGCTTGCATGCCTGCAGGATATCGTGGATCCAAGCTTG
CCACGTGCCGCCACGTGCCGCCACGTGCCGCCACGTGCCTCTAGAGGATCCATCTCCACTGACGTAAGGG
ATGACGCACAATCCCACTATCCTTCGCAAGACCCTTCCTCTATATAAGGAAGTTCATTTCATTTGGAGAG
GACACGCTGGGATCCCCACCATGGCCCGGACCCCCAGCAGAAGCAGCATCGGATCTCTGAGAAGCCCCCA
CACCCACAAGGCCATCCTGACCAGCACCATCGAGATCCTGAAAGAGTGCGGCTACAGCGGCCTGAGCATC
GAGTCTGTGGCTAGAAGGGCTGGCGCCTCCAAGCCCACCATCTACCGGTGGTGGACAAACAAGGCCGCCC
TGATCGCCGAGGTGTACGAGAACGAGAGCGAGCAGGTCCGAAAGTTCCCCGACCTGGGCAGCTTCAAGGC
CGATCTGGACTTCCTGCTGCGGAACCTGTGGAAAGTGTGGCGGGAAACCATCTGCGGCGAGGCCTTCAGA
TGCGTGATCGCTGAGGCCCAGCTGGACCCTGCCACACTGACCCAGCTGAAGGACCAGTTCATGGAACGGC
GGAGAGAGATGCCCAAGAAACTGGTGGAAAACGCCATCAGCAACGGCGAGCTGCCCAAGGACACCAACCG
GGAACTGCTGCTGGATATGATCTTCGGCTTCTGCTGGTACAGACTGCTGACCGAGCAGCTGACCGTGGAA
CAGGATATCGAGGAATTCACCTTTCTGCTGATCAACGGCGTGTGCCCCGGCACCCAGAGAGGAGGAGGTG
AATCCGACTACGCTTTGTTGGAGTCGATAACACGTCACTTGCTAGGAGGAGGAGGAGAGAACGAGCTGCG
ACTCAATGAGTCAACACCGAGTTCGTGTTTCACAGAGAGTTGGGGAGGTTTGCCATTGAAAGAGAATGAT
TCAGAGGACATGTTGGTGTACGGACTCCTCAAAGATGCCTTCCATTTTGACACGTCATCATCGGACTTGA
GCTGTCTTTTTGATTTTCCGGCGCCGAAGAAGAAGAGGAAGGTTTAGTGTCGGTACGCTGAAATCACCAG
TCTCTCTCTACAAATCTATCTCTCTCTATTTTCTCCATAAATAATGTGTGAGTAGTTTCCCGATAAGGGA
AATTAGGGTTCTTATAGGGTTTCGCTCATGTGTTGAGCATATAAGAAACCCTTAGTATGTATTTGTATTT
GTAAAATACTTCTATCAATAAAATTTCTAATTCCTAAAACCAAAATCCAGTACTAAAATCCAGATCGATG
CTTGATACTACGTCTTCGGGCTAGAGCGGACTAGTTCTAGAGCGGCCGCCACCGCGGTGGAGCTCCAGCT
TTTGTTCCCTTTAGTGAGGGTTAATTGCGCGCTTGGCGTAATCATGGTCATAGCTGTTTCCTGTGTGAAA
TTGTTATCCGCTCACAATTCCACACAACATACGAGCCGGAAGCATAAAGTGTAAAGCCTGGGGTGCCTAA
TGAGTGAGCTAACTCACATTAATTGCGTTGCGCTCACTGCCCGCTTTCCAGTCGGGAAACCTGTCGTGCC
AGCTGCATTAATGAATCGGCCAACGCGCGGGGAGAGGCGGTTTGCGTATTGGGCGCTCTTCCGCTTCCTC
GCTCACTGACTCGCTGCGCTCGGTCGTTCGGCTGCGGCGAGCGGTATCAGCTCACTCAAAGGCGGTAATA
CGGTTATCCACAGAATCAGGGGATAACGCAGGAAAGAACATGAAGGCCTTGACAGGATATATTGGCGGGT
AAACTAAGTCGCTGTATGTGTTTGTTTGAGATCTCATGTGAGCAAAAGGCCAGCAAAAGGCCAGGAACCG
TAAAAAGGCCGCGTTGCTGGCGTTTTTCCATAGGCTCCGCCCCCCTGACGAGCATCACAAAAATCGACGC
TCAAGTCAGAGGTGGCGAAACCCGACAGGACTATAAAGATACCAGGCGTTTCCCCCTGGAAGCTCCCTCG
TGCGCTCTCCTGTTCCGACCCTGCCGCTTACCGGATACCTGTCCGCCTTTCTCCCTTCGGGAAGCGTGGC
GCTTTCTCATAGCTCACGCTGTAGGTATCTCAGTTCGGTGTAGGTCGTTCGCTCCAAGCTGGGCTGTGTG
CACGAACCCCCCGTTCAGCCCGACCGCTGCGCCTTATCCGGTAACTATCGTCTTGAGTCCAACCCGGTAA
GACACGACTTATCGCCACTGGCAGCAGCCACTGGTAACAGGATTAGCAGAGCGAGGTATGTAGGCGGTGC
TACAGAGTTCTTGAAGTGGTGGCCTAACTACGGCTACACTAGAAGAACAGTATTTGGTATCTGTGCTCTG
CTGAAGCCAGTTACCTTCGGAAGAAGAGTTGGTAGCTCTTGATCCGGCAAACAAACCACCGCTGGTAGCG
GTGGTTTTTTTGTTTGCAAGCAGCAGATTACGCGCAGAAAAAAAGGATCTCAAGAAGATCCTTTGATCTT
TTCTACGGGGTCTGACGCTCAGTGGAACGAAAACTCACGTTAAGGGATTTTGGTCATGAATTCTTGTTAG
ACATTATTTGCCGACTACCTTGGTGATCTCGCCTTTCACGTAGTGAACAAATTCTTCCAACTGATCTGCG
CGCGAGGCCAAGCGATCTTCTTGTCCAAGATAAGCCTGCCTAGCTTCAAGTATGACGGGCTGATACTGGG
CCGGCAGGCGCTCCATTGCCCAGTCGGCAGCGACATCCTTCGGCGCGATTTTGCCGGTTACTGCGCTGTA
CCAAATGCGGGACAACGTAAGCACTACATTTCGCTCATCGCCAGCCCAGTCGGGCGGCGAGTTCCATAGC
GTTAAGGTTTCATTTAGCGCCTCAAATAGATCCTGTTCAGGAACCGGATCAAAGAGTTCCTCCGCCGCTG
GACCTACCAAGGCAACGCTATGTTCTCTTGCTTTTGTCAGCAAGATAGCCAGATCAATGTCGATCGTGGC
TGGCTCGAAGATACCTGCAAGAATGTCATTGCGCTGCCATTCTCCAAATTGCAGTTCGCGCTTAGCTGGA
TAACGCCACGGAATGATGTCGTCGTGCACAACAATGGTGACTTCTACAGCGCGGAGAATCTCGCTCTCTC
CAGGGGAAGCCGAAGTTTCCAAAAGGTCGTTGATCAAAGCTCGCCGCGTTGTTTCATCAAGCCTTACGGT
CACCGTAACCAGCAAATCAATATCACTGTGTGGCTTCAGGCCGCCATCCACTGCGGAGCCGTACAAATGT
ACGGCCAGCAACGTCGGTTCGAGATGGCGCTCGATGACGCCAACTACCTCTGATAGTTGAGTCGATACTT
CGGCGATCACCGCTTCCCTCATGATGTTTAACTCCTGAATTAAGCCGCGCCGCGAAGCGGTGTCGGCTTG
AATGAATTGTTAGGCGTCATCCTGTGCTCCCGAGAACCAGTACCAGTACATCGCTGTTTCGTTCGAGACT
TGAGGTCTAGTTTTATACGTGAACAGGTCAATGCCGCCGAGAGTAAAGCCACATTTTGCGTACAAATTGC
AGGCAGGTACATTGTTCGTTTGTGCCATGATGATATATTTTTATCTTGTGCAATGTAACATCAGAGATTT
TGAGACACAACGTGGCTTTGTTGAATAAATCGAACTTTTGCTGAGTTGAAGGATCAGATCACGCATCTTC
CCGACAACGCAGACCGTTCCGTGGCAAAGCAAAAGTTCAAAATCACCAACTGGTCCACCTACAACAAAGC
TCTCATCAACCGTGGCTCCCTCACTTTCTGGCTGGATGATGGGGCGATTCAGGAGATCCCCATCCAACAG
CCCGCCGTCGAGCGGGCTTTTTTATCCCCGGAAGCCTGTGGATAGAGGGTAGTTATCCACGTGAAACCGC
TAATGCCCCGCAAAGCCTTGATTCACGGGGCTTTCCGGCCCGCTCCAAAAACTATCCACGTGAAATCGCT
AATCAGGGTACGTGAAATCGCTAATCGGAGTACGTGAAATCGCTAATAAGGTCACGTGAAATCGCTAATC
AAAAAGGCACGTGAGAACGCTAATAGCCCTTTCAGATCAACAGCTTGCAAACACCCCTCGCTCCGGCAAG
TAGTTACAGCAAGTAGTATGTTCAATTAGCTTTTCAATTATGAATATATATATCAATTATTGGTCGCCCT
TGGCTTGTGGACAATGCGCTACGCGCACCGGCTCCGCCCGTGGACAACCGCAAGCGGTTGCCCACCGTCG
AGCGCCTTTGCCCACAACCCGGCGGCCGGCCGCAACAGATCGTTTTATAAATTTTTTTTTTTGAAAAAGA
AAAAGCCCGAAAGGCGGCAACCTCTCGGGCTTCTGGATTTCCGATCCCCGGAATTAGACTCTGGCTGCCT
GTATCGAGTGGTGATTTTGTGCCGA
Features (pLannotate 1.2.2; 22 found; start..end, strand, type, name):
     32..56      +  misc_feature   LB T-DNA repeat: left border repeat from nopaline C58 T-DNA
    126..378     -  terminator     NOS terminator: nopaline synthase terminator and poly(A) signal
    401..949     -  CDS            bar: PAT_STRHY - Experimental evidence at protein level: Swiss-Prot protein existence level 1. Inactivates phosphinothricin (PPT) by transfer of an acetyl group from acetyl CoA. Can also acetylate demethylphosphinothricin but not PTT or glutamate. This enzyme is an effector of phosphinothricin tripeptide (PTT or bialaphos) resistance. From Streptomyces hygroscopicus. Introduced by genetic manipulation and expressed in glufosinate-tolerant maize by Dekalb Genetics.
    991..1170    -  promoter       NOS promoter: nopaline synthase promoter
   1362..1380    -  misc_feature   MCS (fragment): pUC18/19 multiple cloning site
   1452..1497    +  promoter       35SPPDK promoter (fragment): hybrid promoter consisting of the cauliflower mosaic virus 35S enhancer fused to the maize C4PPDK basal promoter (Yoo et al., 2007)
   1496..1542    +  promoter       minimal CaMV 35S promoter: minimal 35S promoter from cauliflower mosaic virus
   2170..2409    +  CDS            ERF2 (fragment): EF101_ARATH - Also known as ERF-2, ERF101. Experimental evidence at transcript level: Swiss-Prot protein existence level 2. Acts as a transcriptional activator. Binds to the GCC-box pathogenesis-related promoter element. Involved in the regulation of gene expression by stress factors and by components of stress signal transduction pathways. Involved in disease resistance pathways. From Arabidopsis thaliana (Mouse-ear cress).
   2480..2656    +  polyA_signal   CaMV poly(A) signal: cauliflower mosaic virus polyadenylation signal
   2690..2725    -  misc_feature   MCS (fragment): pBluescript multiple cloning site
   2738..2756    -  promoter       T3 promoter: promoter for bacteriophage T3 RNA polymerase
   2801..2817    -  protein_bind   lac operator: The lac repressor binds to the lac operator to inhibit transcription in E. coli. This inhibition can be relieved by adding lactose or isopropyl-β-D-thiogalactopyranoside (IPTG). lac repressor encoded by lacI
   2825..2855    -  promoter       lac promoter: promoter for the E. coli lac operon
   2870..2891    -  protein_bind   CAP binding site: CAP binding activates transcription in the presence of cAMP. E. coli catabolite activator protein
   2904..2996    -  CDS            lacI (fragment): lac repressor; lacI; The lac repressor binds to the lac operator to inhibit transcription in E. coli. This inhibition can be relieved by adding lactose or isopropyl-β-D-thiogalactopyranoside (IPTG).
   2998..3122    -  rep_origin     RSF ori (fragment): Plasmids containing the RSF 1030 origin of replication can be propagated in E. coli cells that contain additional plasmids with compatible origins.
   3130..3154    +  misc_feature   RB T-DNA repeat: right border repeat from nopaline C58 T-DNA
   3245..3833    -  rep_origin     ori: high-copy-number ColE1/pMB1/pBR322/pUC origin of replication
   3927..4712    -  CDS            aadA: S3AD_SHIFL - Experimental evidence at protein level: Swiss-Prot protein existence level 1. Mediates bacterial resistance to the antibiotics streptomycin and spectinomycin. From Shigella flexneri.
   4773..4922    -  CDS            sat-1 (fragment): STA_ECOLX - Protein inferred from homology: Swiss-Prot protein existence level 3. Involved in resistance to streptothricin, a broad-spectrum antibiotic produced by streptomycetes (PubMed:1850404). Detoxifies streptothricin via acetylation of the beta amino group of the first beta-lysyl moiety of streptothricin (By similarity). From Escherichia coli.
   5064..5162    +  CDS            TRA2_ECOLX (fragment): Protein predicted: Swiss-Prot protein existence level 4. Required for transposition of transposon Tn903. From Escherichia coli.
   5170..5605    +  rep_origin     pSa ori: origin of replication from bacterial plasmid pSa
