[The description below was written by a language model from this plasmid's Addgene catalogue record and pLannotate feature annotations shown in this document.]
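Description:
JAB2337 is a small plant binary (T-DNA) vector, about 5.8 kb, built on the JAB2121 backbone and carrying one part from a toolkit for building synthetic genetic circuits in eudicot plants. It is maintained in E. coli at high copy through a ColE1/pUC-type origin and selected with spectinomycin via the aadA gene. A pSa origin is also present, the replicon used by pGreen-style binary vectors for maintenance in Agrobacterium, which normally depends on replication functions supplied in trans. Short fragments annotated as sat-1, a Tn903 transposase, lacI and an RSF origin appear to be backbone remnants rather than functional elements.

Between the nopaline-type left and right border repeats lie two cassettes. Next to the left border, on the reverse strand, a NOS promoter drives the bar gene (phosphinothricin acetyltransferase) with a NOS terminator, giving glufosinate/bialaphos resistance for selecting transformed plants. The payload, described in the record as proG1090::PhlF-ERF2(AD)-19St, is a synthetic transcriptional activator in which the bacterial TetR-family DNA-binding protein PhlF is fused to the activation domain of Arabidopsis ERF2. The automated annotation detects only the ERF2 fragment of this coding region, leaving PhlF unannotated. It marks the promoter region as 35S enhancer and minimal 35S core fragments rather than naming G1090, and finds a CaMV poly(A) signal downstream, presumably corresponding to the terminator named "19St". The depositor's fully annotated sequence should be taken as authoritative for these parts.

When expressed in plants, the fusion would be expected to activate synthetic promoters bearing PhlF operator sites, serving as a component for logic gates and programmed expression patterns, an approach the associated work applied to reprogramming root development.
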