Addgene plasmid #190367: JAB2337
Purpose: Plasmids encode parts for syntetic genetic circuit construction in eudicot plants (proG1090::PhlF-ERF2(AD)-19St)
Depositing lab: Jennifer Brophy & Jose Dinneny. Depositing organization: Stanford University. Publication: Synthetic genetic circuits as a means of reprogramming plant roots. Brophy JAN, Magallon KJ, Duan L, Zhong V, Ramachandran P, Kniazev K, Dinneny JR. Science. 2022 Aug 12;377(6607):747-751. doi: 10.1126/science.abo4326. Epub 2022 Aug 11. PubMed 35951698.
Backbone
  Vector backbone: JAB2121
  Vector type: Plant Expression
Growth in bacteria
  Bacterial resistance: Spectinomycin, 50 μg/mL
  Growth temperature: 37°C
  Growth strain: DH5alpha
  Copy number: High Copy
Gene/Insert
  Gene/Insert name: proG1090::PhlF-ERF2(AD)-19St
  Species: Synthetic
  Cloning method: Restriction Enzyme; 5′ cloning site unknown (unknown if destroyed)
Terms and licenses: Academic/Nonprofit Terms; Industry Terms: Not Available to Industry
Depositor comments: Please see the fully annotated sequence linked the "Supplemental Documents" section. Please visit https://www.biorxiv.org/content/10.1101/2022.02.02.478917v1 for bioRxiv preprint.
How to cite: JAB2337 was a gift from Jennifer Brophy & Jose Dinneny (Addgene plasmid # 190367 ; http://n2t.net/addgene:190367 ; RRID:Addgene_190367)
